Addgene plasmid #173597: Lenti-sgKmt2d#1/Cre
Purpose: Expresses a Kmt2d-targeting gRNA and Cre-recombinase
Depositing lab: Charles Swanton. Depositing organization: University College London. Publication: A functional taxonomy of tumor suppression in oncogenic KRAS-driven lung cancer. Cai H, Chew SK, Li C, Tsai MK, Andrejka L, Murray CW, Hughes NW, Shuldiner EG, Ashkin EL, Tang R, Hung KL, Chen LC, Lee SYC, Yousefi M, Lin WY, Kunder CA, Cong L, McFarland CD, Petrov DA, Swanton C, Winslow MM. Cancer Discov. 2021 Feb 19. pii: 2159-8290.CD-20-1325. doi: 10.1158/2159-8290.CD-20-1325. PubMed 33608386.
Backbone
  Vector backbone: pLL3.3
  Vector type: Lentiviral, Cre/Lox, CRISPR
Growth in bacteria
  Bacterial resistance: Ampicillin, 100 μg/mL
  Growth temperature: 37°C
  Growth strain: NEB Stable
  Copy number: High Copy
Gene/Insert
  Gene/Insert name: gRNA targeting Kmt2d
  gRNA/shRNA sequence: TTGTGCTCTCTGTAACTGCG
  Species: M. musculus (mouse)
  Entrez Gene: Kmt2d (a.k.a. ALR, C430014K11Rik, KMT2B, Mll2, Mll4)
  Cloning method: Restriction Enzyme; 5′ cloning site unknown (unknown if destroyed); 3′ cloning site unknown (unknown if destroyed)
Terms and licenses: Academic/Nonprofit Terms; Industry Terms: Not Available to Industry
How to cite: Lenti-sgKmt2d#1/Cre was a gift from Charles Swanton (Addgene plasmid # 173597 ; http://n2t.net/addgene:173597 ; RRID:Addgene_173597)
