[The description below was written by a language model from this plasmid's Addgene catalogue record and pLannotate feature annotations shown in this document.]
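Description:
Lenti-sgKmt2d#1/Cre is a 7.76 kb HIV-1-based lentiviral transfer plasmid built on the pLL3.3 backbone that delivers a CRISPR guide RNA and Cre recombinase from a single provirus. It is maintained in bacteria through a high-copy ColE1/pUC-type origin and an ampicillin resistance gene (β-lactamase with its own promoter). The viral portion has a third-generation-style layout. A CMV enhancer/promoter replaces the upstream part of the 5' LTR to drive genomic RNA transcription in packaging cells. It is followed by the Ψ packaging signal with a partial gag region, the Rev response element for Rev-dependent nuclear export, and the cPPT/CTS element. A WPRE upstream of a nef fragment and the truncated 3' LTR enhances transcript expression.

Between the cPPT and WPRE sit two independent expression units. A human U6 RNA polymerase III promoter drives a guide targeting mouse Kmt2d (also known as Mll2/Mll4), fused to the Streptococcus pyogenes Cas9 gRNA scaffold. A mouse PGK promoter drives Cre recombinase. The plasmid encodes no Cas9 and no mammalian selection marker or fluorescent reporter, so editing depends on Cas9 supplied by the target cells or animal. The record does not spell out the experimental design. The pairing does fit use in mice carrying Cre-dependent alleles, where Cre would activate floxed alleles in transduced cells while the guide inactivates Kmt2d in the same cells. The associated publication concerns functional analysis of tumour suppressors in oncogenic KRAS-driven lung cancer, and the "#1" in the name suggests this is one of several Kmt2d guides in that series.
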