Features (pLannotate 1.2.2; 21 found; start..end, strand, type, name):
     83..135     -  misc_feature   bom (fragment): basis of mobility region from pBR322
    290..669     +  enhancer       CMV enhancer: human cytomegalovirus immediate early enhancer
    670..869     +  promoter       CMV promoter: human cytomegalovirus (CMV) immediate early promoter
    887..1067    +  LTR            5' LTR (truncated): truncated 5' long terminal repeat (LTR) from HIV-1
   1114..1239    +  misc_feature   HIV-1 Ψ: packaging signal of human immunodeficiency virus type 1
   1223..1561    +  CDS            HIV-1 gag (fragment): gag protein from human immunodeficiency virus 1; gag
   1736..1969    +  misc_feature   RRE: The Rev response element (RRE) of HIV-1 allows for Rev-dependent mRNA export from the nucleus to the cytoplasm.
   2346..2446    +  CDS            Rev (fragment): human immunodeficiency virus 1 (HIV-1) Rev protein; rev; enhances nuclear export of unspliced and incompletely spliced viral mRNAs
   2496..2613    +  misc_feature   cPPT/CTS: central polypurine tract and central termination sequence of HIV-1
   2695..2935    +  promoter       U6 promoter: RNA polymerase III promoter for human U6 snRNA
   2965..3040    +  misc_RNA       gRNA scaffold: guide RNA scaffold for the Streptococcus pyogenes CRISPR/Cas9 system
   3093..3585    +  promoter       PGK promoter: mouse phosphoglycerate kinase 1 promoter
   3615..4645    +  CDS            Cre (fragment): site-specific recombinase Cre is a site-specific recombinase from bacteriophage P1. Recombination occurs at loxP sequences.
   4678..4701    +  misc_feature   MCS (fragment): pBluescript multiple cloning site
   4701..5289    +  misc_feature   WPRE: woodchuck hepatitis virus posttranscriptional regulatory element
   5290..5309    +  misc_feature   MCS (fragment): pBluescript multiple cloning site
   5311..5811    +  CDS            nef (fragment): NEF_HV1LA - Experimental evidence at protein level: Swiss-Prot protein existence level 1. Extracellular Nef protein targets CD4(+) T-lymphocytes for apoptosis by interacting with CXCR4 surface receptors. From Human immunodeficiency virus type 1 group M subtype B (isolate Lai) (HIV-1).
   5818..5998    +  LTR            5' LTR (truncated): truncated 5' long terminal repeat (LTR) from HIV-1
   6060..6648    -  rep_origin     ori: high-copy-number ColE1/pMB1/pBR322/pUC origin of replication
   6819..7679    -  CDS            AmpR: β-lactamase; bla; confers resistance to ampicillin, carbenicillin, and related antibiotics
   7680..24      -  promoter       AmpR promoter (across the origin): bla
>Addgene plasmid #173597 | Lenti-sgKmt2d#1/Cre | addgene full sequence | sequence record 361627 | Addgene NGS Result
AAATAAACAAATAGGGGTTCCGCGCACATTTCCCCGAAAAGTGCCACCTGACGTCGACGGATCGGGAGAT
CTCCCGATCCCCTATGGTGCACTCTCAGTACAATCTGCTCTGATGCCGCATAGTTAAGCCAGTATCTGCT
CCCTGCTTGTGTGTTGGAGGTCGCTGAGTAGTGCGCGAGCAAAATTTAAGCTACAACAAGGCAAGGCTTG
ACCGACAATTGCATGAAGAATCTGCTTAGGGTTAGGCGTTTTGCGCTGCTTCGCGATGTACGGGCCAGAT
ATACGCGTTGACATTGATTATTGACTAGTTATTAATAGTAATCAATTACGGGGTCATTAGTTCATAGCCC
ATATATGGAGTTCCGCGTTACATAACTTACGGTAAATGGCCCGCCTGGCTGACCGCCCAACGACCCCCGC
CCATTGACGTCAATAATGACGTATGTTCCCATAGTAACGCCAATAGGGACTTTCCATTGACGTCAATGGG
TGGAGTATTTACGGTAAACTGCCCACTTGGCAGTACATCAAGTGTATCATATGCCAAGTACGCCCCCTAT
TGACGTCAATGACGGTAAATGGCCCGCCTGGCATTATGCCCAGTACATGACCTTATGGGACTTTCCTACT
TGGCAGTACATCTACGTATTAGTCATCGCTATTACCATGGTGATGCGGTTTTGGCAGTACATCAATGGGC
GTGGATAGCGGTTTGACTCACGGGGATTTCCAAGTCTCCACCCCATTGACGTCAATGGGAGTTTGTTTTG
GCACCAAAATCAACGGGACTTTCCAAAATGTCGTAACAACTCCGCCCCATTGACGCAAATGGGCGGTAGG
CGTGTACGGTGGGAGGTCTATATAAGCAGCGCGTTTTGCCTGTACTGGGTCTCTCTGGTTAGACCAGATC
TGAGCCTGGGAGCTCTCTGGCTAACTAGGGAACCCACTGCTTAAGCCTCAATAAAGCTTGCCTTGAGTGC
TTCAAGTAGTGTGTGCCCGTCTGTTGTGTGACTCTGGTAACTAGAGATCCCTCAGACCCTTTTAGTCAGT
GTGGAAAATCTCTAGCAGTGGCGCCCGAACAGGGACTTGAAAGCGAAAGGGAAACCAGAGGAGCTCTCTC
GACGCAGGACTCGGCTTGCTGAAGCGCGCACGGCAAGAGGCGAGGGGCGGCGACTGGTGAGTACGCCAAA
AATTTTGACTAGCGGAGGCTAGAAGGAGAGAGATGGGTGCGAGAGCGTCAGTATTAAGCGGGGGAGAATT
AGATCGCGATGGGAAAAAATTCGGTTAAGGCCAGGGGGAAAGAAAAAATATAAATTAAAACATATAGTAT
GGGCAAGCAGGGAGCTAGAACGATTCGCAGTTAATCCTGGCCTGTTAGAAACATCAGAAGGCTGTAGACA
AATACTGGGACAGCTACAACCATCCCTTCAGACAGGATCAGAAGAACTTAGATCATTATATAATACAGTA
GCAACCCTCTATTGTGTGCATCAAAGGATAGAGATAAAAGACACCAAGGAAGCTTTAGACAAGATAGAGG
AAGAGCAAAACAAAAGTAAGACCACCGCACAGCAAGCGGCCGGCCGCTGATCTTCAGACCTGGAGGAGGA
GATATGAGGGACAATTGGAGAAGTGAATTATATAAATATAAAGTAGTAAAAATTGAACCATTAGGAGTAG
CACCCACCAAGGCAAAGAGAAGAGTGGTGCAGAGAGAAAAAAGAGCAGTGGGAATAGGAGCTTTGTTCCT
TGGGTTCTTGGGAGCAGCAGGAAGCACTATGGGCGCAGCGTCAATGACGCTGACGGTACAGGCCAGACAA
TTATTGTCTGGTATAGTGCAGCAGCAGAACAATTTGCTGAGGGCTATTGAGGCGCAACAGCATCTGTTGC
AACTCACAGTCTGGGGCATCAAGCAGCTCCAGGCAAGAATCCTGGCTGTGGAAAGATACCTAAAGGATCA
ACAGCTCCTGGGGATTTGGGGTTGCTCTGGAAAACTCATTTGCACCACTGCTGTGCCTTGGAATGCTAGT
TGGAGTAATAAATCTCTGGAACAGATTTGGAATCACACGACCTGGATGGAGTGGGACAGAGAAATTAACA
ATTACACAAGCTTAATACACTCCTTAATTGAAGAATCGCAAAACCAGCAAGAAAAGAATGAACAAGAATT
ATTGGAATTAGATAAATGGGCAAGTTTGTGGAATTGGTTTAACATAACAAATTGGCTGTGGTATATAAAA
TTATTCATAATGATAGTAGGAGGCTTGGTAGGTTTAAGAATAGTTTTTGCTGTACTTTCTATAGTGAATA
GAGTTAGGCAGGGATATTCACCATTATCGTTTCAGACCCACCTCCCAACCCCGAGGGGACCCGACAGGCC
CGAAGGAATAGAAGAAGAAGGTGGAGAGAGAGACAGAGACAGATCCATTCGATTAGTGAACGGATCGGCA
CTGCGTGCGCCAATTCTGCAGACAAATGGCAGTATTCATCCACAATTTTAAAAGAAAAGGGGGGATTGGG
GGGTACAGTGCAGGGGAAAGAATAGTAGACATAATAGCAACAGACATACAAACTAAAGAATTACAAAAAC
AAATTACAAAAATTCAAAATTTTCGGGTTTATTACAGGGACAGCAGAGATCCAGTTTGGTTAGTACCGGG
CCCGCTCTAGCCCTGCAGGAACTGTTTAAACTGTGAGGGCCTATTTCCCATGATTCCTTCATATTTGCAT
ATACGATACAAGGCTGTTAGAGAGATAATTGGAATTAATTTGACTGTAAACACAAAGATATTAGTACAAA
ATACGTGACGTAGAAAGTAATAATTTCTTGGGTAGTTTGCAGTTTTAAAATTATGTTTTAAAATGGACTA
TCATATGCTTACCGTAACTTGAAAGTATTTCGATTTCTTGGCTTTATATATCTTGTGGAAAGGACCAAAC
ACCGTTGTGCTCTCTGTAACTGCGGTTTTAGAGCTAGAAATAGCAAGTTAAAATAAGGCTAGTCCGTTAT
CAACTTGAAAAAGTGGCACCGAGTCGGTGCTTTTTTGTTTGGCGCGCCTATGGCTTAATTAACATGGCGG
CCGCATTCTACCGGGTAGGGGAGGCGCTTTTCCCAAGGCAGTCTGGAGCATGCGCTTTAGCAGCCCCGCT
GGGCACTTGGCGCTACACAAGTGGCCTCTGGCCTCGCACACATTCCACATCCACCGGTAGGCGCCAACCG
GCTCCGTTCTTTGGTGGCCCCTTCGCGCCACCTTCTACTCCTCCCCTAGTCAGGAAGTTCCCCCCCGCCC
CGCAGCTCGCGTCGTGCAGGACGTGACAAATGGAAGTAGCACGTCTCACTAGTCTCGTGCAGATGGACAG
CACCGCTGAGCAATGGAAGCGGGTAGGCCTTTGGGGCAGCGGCCAATAGCAGCTTTGCTCCTTCGCTTTC
TGGGCTCAGAGGCTGGGAAGGGGTGGGTCCGGGGGCGGGCTCAGGGGCGGGCTCAGGGGCGGGGCGGGCG
CCCGAAGGTCCTCCGGAGGCCCGGCATTCTGCACGCTTCAAAAGCGCACGTCTGCCGCGCTGTTCTCCTC
TTCCTCATCTCCGGGACCCGGGATGCCCAAGAAGAAGAGGAAGGTGTCCAATTTACTGACCGTACACCAA
AATTTGCCTGCATTACCGGTCGATGCAACGAGTGATGAGGTTCGCAAGAACCTGATGGACATGTTCAGGG
ATCGCCAGGCGTTTTCTGAGCATACCTGGAAAATGCTTCTGTCCGTTTGCCGGTCGTGGGCGGCATGGTG
CAAGTTGAATAACCGGAAATGGTTTCCCGCAGAACCTGAAGATGTTCGCGATTATCTTCTATATCTTCAG
GCGCGCGGTCTGGCAGTAAAAACTATCCAGCAACATTTGGGCCAGCTAAACATGCTTCATCGTCGGTCCG
GGCTGCCACGACCAAGTGACAGCAATGCTGTTTCACTGGTTATGCGGCGGATCCGAAAAGAAAACGTTGA
TGCCGGTGAACGTGCAAAACAGGCTCTAGCGTTCGAACGCACTGATTTCGACCAGGTTCGTTCACTCATG
GAAAATAGCGATCGCTGCCAGGATATACGTAATCTGGCATTTCTGGGGATTGCTTATAACACCCTGTTAC
GTATAGCCGAAATTGCCAGGATCAGGGTTAAAGATATCTCACGTACTGACGGTGGGAGAATGTTAATCCA
TATTGGCAGAACGAAAACGCTGGTTAGCACCGCAGGTGTAGAGAAGGCACTTAGCCTGGGGGTAACTAAA
CTGGTCGAGCGATGGATTTCCGTCTCTGGTGTAGCTGATGATCCGAATAACTACCTGTTTTGCCGGGTCA
GAAAAAATGGTGTTGCCGCGCCATCTGCCACCAGCCAGCTATCAACTCGCGCCCTGGAAGGGATTTTTGA
AGCAACTCATCGATTGATTTACGGCGCTAAGGATGACTCTGGTCAGAGATACCTGGCCTGGTCTGGACAC
AGTGCCCGTGTCGGAGCCGCGCGAGATATGGCCCGCGCTGGAGTTTCAATACCGGAGATCATGCAAGCTG
GTGGCTGGACCAATGTAAATATTGTCATGAACTATATCCGTAACCTGGATAGTGAAACAGGGGCAATGGT
GCGCCTGCTGGAAGATGGCGATTAGCCATGTTTAAGGGTTCCGGTTCCACTAGGTACAATTCGATATCAA
GCTTATCGATAATCAACCTCTGGATTACAAAATTTGTGAAAGATTGACTGGTATTCTTAACTATGTTGCT
CCTTTTACGCTATGTGGATACGCTGCTTTAATGCCTTTGTATCATGCTATTGCTTCCCGTATGGCTTTCA
TTTTCTCCTCCTTGTATAAATCCTGGTTGCTGTCTCTTTATGAGGAGTTGTGGCCCGTTGTCAGGCAACG
TGGCGTGGTGTGCACTGTGTTTGCTGACGCAACCCCCACTGGTTGGGGCATTGCCACCACCTGTCAGCTC
CTTTCCGGGACTTTCGCTTTCCCCCTCCCTATTGCCACGGCGGAACTCATCGCCGCCTGCCTTGCCCGCT
GCTGGACAGGGGCTCGGCTGTTGGGCACTGACAATTCCGTGGTGTTGTCGGGGAAATCATCGTCCTTTCC
TTGGCTGCTCGCCTGTGTTGCCACCTGGATTCTGCGCGGGACGTCCTTCTGCTACGTCCCTTCGGCCCTC
AATCCAGCGGACCTTCCTTCCCGCGGCCTGCTGCCGGCTCTGCGGCCTCTTCCGCGTCTTCGCCTTCGCC
CTCAGACGAGTCGGATCTCCCTTTGGGCCGCCTCCCCGCATCGATACCGTCGACCTCGATCGAGACCTAG
AAAAACATGGAGCAATCACAAGTAGCAATACAGCAGCTACCAATGCTGATTGTGCCTGGCTAGAAGCACA
AGAGGAGGAGGAGGTGGGTTTTCCAGTCACACCTCAGGTACCTTTAAGACCAATGACTTACAAGGCAGCT
GTAGATCTTAGCCACTTTTTAAAAGAAAAGGGGGGACTGGAAGGGCTAATTCACTCCCAACGAAGACAAG
ATATCCTTGATCTGTGGATCTACCACACACAAGGCTACTTCCCTGATTGGCAGAACTACACACCAGGGCC
AGGGATCAGATATCCACTGACCTTTGGATGGTGCTACAAGCTAGTACCAGTTGAGCAAGAGAAGGTAGAA
GAAGCCAATGAAGGAGAGAACACCCGCTTGTTACACCCTGTGAGCCTGCATGGGATGGATGACCCGGAGA
GAGAAGTATTAGAGTGGAGGTTTGACAGCCGCCTAGCATTTCATCACATGGCCCGAGAGCTGCATCCGGA
CTGTACTGGGTCTCTCTGGTTAGACCAGATCTGAGCCTGGGAGCTCTCTGGCTAACTAGGGAACCCACTG
CTTAAGCCTCAATAAAGCTTGCCTTGAGTGCTTCAAGTAGTGTGTGCCCGTCTGTTGTGTGACTCTGGTA
ACTAGAGATCCCTCAGACCCTTTTAGTCAGTGTGGAAAATCTCTAGCAGCATGTGAGCAAAAGGCCAGCA
AAAGGCCAGGAACCGTAAAAAGGCCGCGTTGCTGGCGTTTTTCCATAGGCTCCGCCCCCCTGACGAGCAT
CACAAAAATCGACGCTCAAGTCAGAGGTGGCGAAACCCGACAGGACTATAAAGATACCAGGCGTTTCCCC
CTGGAAGCTCCCTCGTGCGCTCTCCTGTTCCGACCCTGCCGCTTACCGGATACCTGTCCGCCTTTCTCCC
TTCGGGAAGCGTGGCGCTTTCTCATAGCTCACGCTGTAGGTATCTCAGTTCGGTGTAGGTCGTTCGCTCC
AAGCTGGGCTGTGTGCACGAACCCCCCGTTCAGCCCGACCGCTGCGCCTTATCCGGTAACTATCGTCTTG
AGTCCAACCCGGTAAGACACGACTTATCGCCACTGGCAGCAGCCACTGGTAACAGGATTAGCAGAGCGAG
GTATGTAGGCGGTGCTACAGAGTTCTTGAAGTGGTGGCCTAACTACGGCTACACTAGAAGAACAGTATTT
GGTATCTGCGCTCTGCTGAAGCCAGTTACCTTCGGAAAAAGAGTTGGTAGCTCTTGATCCGGCAAACAAA
CCACCGCTGGTAGCGGTGGTTTTTTTGTTTGCAAGCAGCAGATTACGCGCAGAAAAAAAGGATCTCAAGA
AGATCCTTTGATCTTTTCTACGGGGTCTGACGCTCAGTGGAACGAAAACTCACGTTAAGGGATTTTGGTC
ATGAGATTATCAAAAAGGATCTTCACCTAGATCCTTTTAAATTAAAAATGAAGTTTTAAATCAATCTAAA
GTATATATGAGTAAACTTGGTCTGACAGTTACCAATGCTTAATCAGTGAGGCACCTATCTCAGCGATCTG
TCTATTTCGTTCATCCATAGTTGCCTGACTCCCCGTCGTGTAGATAACTACGATACGGGAGGGCTTACCA
TCTGGCCCCAGTGCTGCAATGATACCGCGAGACCCACGCTCACCGGCTCCAGATTTATCAGCAATAAACC
AGCCAGCCGGAAGGGCCGAGCGCAGAAGTGGTCCTGCAACTTTATCCGCCTCCATCCAGTCTATTAATTG
TTGCCGGGAAGCTAGAGTAAGTAGTTCGCCAGTTAATAGTTTGCGCAACGTTGTTGCCATTGCTACAGGC
ATCGTGGTGTCACGCTCGTCGTTTGGTATGGCTTCATTCAGCTCCGGTTCCCAACGATCAAGGCGAGTTA
CATGATCCCCCATGTTGTGCAAAAAAGCGGTTAGCTCCTTCGGTCCTCCGATCGTTGTCAGAAGTAAGTT
GGCCGCAGTGTTATCACTCATGGTTATGGCAGCACTGCATAATTCTCTTACTGTCATGCCATCCGTAAGA
TGCTTTTCTGTGACTGGTGAGTACTCAACCAAGTCATTCTGAGAATAGTGTATGCGGCGACCGAGTTGCT
CTTGCCCGGCGTCAATACGGGATAATACCGCGCCACATAGCAGAACTTTAAAAGTGCTCATCATTGGAAA
ACGTTCTTCGGGGCGAAAACTCTCAAGGATCTTACCGCTGTTGAGATCCAGTTCGATGTAACCCACTCGT
GCACCCAACTGATCTTCAGCATCTTTTACTTTCACCAGCGTTTCTGGGTGAGCAAAAACAGGAAGGCAAA
ATGCCGCAAAAAAGGGAATAAGGGCGACACGGAAATGTTGAATACTCATACTCTTCCTTTTTCAATATTA
TTGAAGCATTTATCAGGGTTATTGTCTCATGAGCGGATACATATTTGAATGTATTTAGAA
